>Addgene plasmid #232793 | pRSFDuet-larE-larC | addgene full sequence | sequence record 461106 | Addgene NGS Result
CGGTAACTATCGTCTTGAGTCCAACCCGGTAAGACACGACTTATCGCCACTGGCAGCAGCCATTGGTAAC
TGATTTAGAGGACTTTGTCTTGAAGTTATGCACCTGTTAAGGCTAAACTGAAAGAACAGATTTTGGTGAG
TGCGGTCCTCCAACCCACTTACCTTGGTTCAAAGAGTTGGTAGCTCAGCGAACCTTGAGAAAACCACCGT
TGGTAGCGGTGGTTTTTCTTTATTTATGAGATGATGAATCAATCGGTCTATCAAGTCAACGAACAGCTAT
TCCGTTACTCTAGATTTCAGTGCAATTTATCTCTTCAAATGTAGCACCTGAAGTCAGCCCCATACGATAT
AAGTTGTAATTCTCATGTTAGTCATGCCCCGCGCCCACCGGAAGGAGCTGACTGGGTTGAAGGCTCTCAA
GGGCATCGGTCGAGATCCCGGTGCCTAATGAGTGAGCTAACTTACATTAATTGCGTTGCGCTCACTGCCC
GCTTTCCAGTCGGGAAACCTGTCGTGCCAGCTGCATTAATGAATCGGCCAACGCGCGGGGAGAGGCGGTT
TGCGTATTGGGCGCCAGGGTGGTTTTTCTTTTCACCAGTGAGACGGGCAACAGCTGATTGCCCTTCACCG
CCTGGCCCTGAGAGAGTTGCAGCAAGCGGTCCACGCTGGTTTGCCCCAGCAGGCGAAAATCCTGTTTGAT
GGTGGTTAACGGCGGGATATAACATGAGCTGTCTTCGGTATCGTCGTATCCCACTACCGAGATGTCCGCA
CCAACGCGCAGCCCGGACTCGGTAATGGCGCGCATTGCGCCCAGCGCCATCTGATCGTTGGCAACCAGCA
TCGCAGTGGGAACGATGCCCTCATTCAGCATTTGCATGGTTTGTTGAAAACCGGACATGGCACTCCAGTC
GCCTTCCCGTTCCGCTATCGGCTGAATTTGATTGCGAGTGAGATATTTATGCCAGCCAGCCAGACGCAGA
CGCGCCGAGACAGAACTTAATGGGCCCGCTAACAGCGCGATTTGCTGGTGACCCAATGCGACCAGATGCT
CCACGCCCAGTCGCGTACCGTCTTCATGGGAGAAAATAATACTGTTGATGGGTGTCTGGTCAGAGACATC
AAGAAATAACGCCGGAACATTAGTGCAGGCAGCTTCCACAGCAATGGCATCCTGGTCATCCAGCGGATAG
TTAATGATCAGCCCACTGACGCGTTGCGCGAGAAGATTGTGCACCGCCGCTTTACAGGCTTCGACGCCGC
TTCGTTCTACCATCGACACCACCACGCTGGCACCCAGTTGATCGGCGCGAGATTTAATCGCCGCGACAAT
TTGCGACGGCGCGTGCAGGGCCAGACTGGAGGTGGCAACGCCAATCAGCAACGACTGTTTGCCCGCCAGT
TGTTGTGCCACGCGGTTGGGAATGTAATTCAGCTCCGCCATCGCCGCTTCCACTTTTTCCCGCGTTTTCG
CAGAAACGTGGCTGGCCTGGTTCACCACGCGGGAAACGGTCTGATAAGAGACACCGGCATACTCTGCGAC
ATCGTATAACGTTACTGGTTTCACATTCACCACCCTGAATTGACTCTCTTCCGGGCGCTATCATGCCATA
CCGCGAAAGGTTTTGCGCCATTCGATGGTGTCCGGGATCTCGACGCTCTCCCTTATGCGACTCCTGCATT
AGGAAATTAATACGACTCACTATAGGGGAATTGTGAGCGGATAACAATTCCCCTGTAGAAATAATTTTGT
TTAACTTTAATAAGGAGATATACCATGGCAACATTAGCAACAAAAAAAGCAACGTTAGTAGCAGCATTAA
AGGATTTACAACGGGTCACCGTGGCCTTTTCTGGTGGGATCGACAGTACCTTAGTTTTGAAGATGGCCCT
CGATGTTTTAGGCCGTGACAATGTGACCGCTGTGGTTGCGAACTCTGAATTATTTACGGATGAAGAATTC
GATAAAGCGATGAGTTTAGCCGAAGAACTAGGTGCTAACGTTCAAGGAACTACGCTAGACTACTTGAGCG
ATGACCACATCAAGAACAACACGCCTGATAGCTGGTACTATGCGAAGAAGATGTTCTACAGCCGGTTGAA
TGACATTGCGGCTAATAACGGTAGTGCCGCTGTCTTAGACGGTATGATCAAGAATGATGAAAATGATTAT
CGTCCTGGTTTGAAGGCCCGTAGTGAAGCGGGGGCCCGGAGCTTGTTACAAGAAGCTGATTTCTTCAAGA
CTGACGTTCGGGCCTTGGCACAAGAACTCGGTTTGACGAACTGGAATAAAGTGGCGTCATGCTCTGTATC
TTCACGGTTCCCATACGGGACGACGTTGACACATGACAATATTGCTCAAGTAATGGCCGCCGAAAAATAT
TTGCGTAGTTTAGGTTTTCCAACGGTCCGGGTTCGTTTCCACAATGATATTGCGCGGATCGAATTACCAG
AAGCGCGAATTGGTGATTTCTTAGTCTTTAACGACCGCGTTAACCGTCAATTACAATCACTTGGATTCCG
CTACGTTACCCTTGATTTAGGTGGCTTCCGTAGTGGTCGGATGAATGATACGTTGACCAAGGCACAATTG
GCCACTTTCGCCTAGCTTAAGTCGAACAGAAAGTAATCGTATTGTACACGGCCGCATAATCGAAATTAAT
ACGACTCACTATAGGGGAATTGTGAGCGGATAACAATTCCCCATCTTAGTATATTAGTTAAGTATAAGAA
GGAGATATACATATGGGTGCTCAAACACTTTATTTAGACGCTTTTTCGGGGATTAGCGGTGATATGTTTC
TGGGCGCGTTACTCGATTTAGGACTTGATTTTGAGCAATTAAAAACCGAATTGGCTAAGTTACACGTGCA
CGGTTATGAATTAACGCAGCAACGGGAAGCCCAGAGTAGCATCTATGGCACGAGCTTTGATGTTCAGGTT
GCGGGTGGTAAGGACCATGGTTTTGTGGAACATCACCATCATCAGCATGAAGCTGGGCATCATCATGATC
ATGAAGCGCGTCATTTAGCTGATATTGAGGCGTTAATTGACGGCAGTGACTTATCAGATACCGTGAAACA
CCACGCGAAAGCGATCTTTATGGAAATTGCGCAAGCGGAAGCAGCGGTTCATCACATGCCACTAGCTGAA
GTTCATTTCCATGAAGTGGGCGCGTTGGATTCGATTGTTGATATTGTGGGCTGCTGTATTGGGTTGGAAT
TGATGCAGATTGATACCATCATGGCTTCACCGTTAAGTGATGGTAGTGGTTTTATTAACGTTGCCCATGG
TCAGATGCCAGTTCCCGTACCAGCCGTGATGCAGATGCGAGTTGGTAGTGCCATTCCGATTCAACAACGG
TTGGATGTGCATACTGAATTGATTACCCCCACTGGGATGGGCTTGGTCAAGACGCTCGTACGTGAATTCG
GACCGTTACCGGAAAATGCCGTGCCAACTAGAGTTGGTTATGGGTTTGGTAAACGGGACACGGGTGGTTT
CAATGCACTGCGAGCCGTATTATTCGAAAAAAAGAAACTAAGTCAGCAAATCGTTAACCGGACGGCTGAT
GCTGTCTTAATGATTGAAGCTAATCTGGATGATCAGACGGGTGAAGGACTGGGGTACGTGATGAACCAGT
TATTAACGGCGGGCGCATACGATGTGTTTTTCACGCCCATTCAGATGAAGAAAGATCGGCCGGCGACAAA
GTTAACGGTTTTGGGAAACGTTAACGATAAGGACTTACTGACTAAGTTGATTTTACAAGAAACGACGACG
ATTGGTGTACGTTACCAGACGTGGCAACGTACTATTATGCAACGGCACTTCCTGACGGTCGCAACGCCGT
ACGGTGACGTTCAAGTTAAAGTGGCGACATATCAAGATATTGAGAAGAAGATGCCGGAATATGCGGATTG
TGCCCAGCTGGCGCAGCAATTTCATATTCCGTTTAGAACGGTCTACCAGGCAGCCTTAGTGGCGGTAGAT
CAATTAGATGAGGAGGCGTAAGGTACCCTCGAGTCTGGTAAAGAAACCGCTGCTGCGAAATTTGAACGCC
AGCACATGGACTCGTCTACTAGCGCAGCTTAATTAACCTAGGCTGCTGCCACCGCTGAGCAATAACTAGC
ATAACCCCTTGGGGCCTCTAAACGGGTCTTGAGGGGTTTTTTGCTGAAACCTCAGGCATTTGAGAAGCAC
ACGGTCACACTGCTTCCGGTAGTCAATAAACCGGTAAACCAGCAATAGACATAAGCGGCTATTTAACGAC
CCTGCCCTGAACCGACGACAAGCTGACGACCGGGTCTCCGCAAGTGGCACTTTTCGGGGAAATGTGCGCG
GAACCCCTATTTGTTTATTTTTCTAAATACATTCAAATATGTATCCGCTCATGAATTAATTCTTAGAAAA
ACTCATCGAGCATCAAATGAAACTGCAATTTATTCATATCAGGATTATCAATACCATATTTTTGAAAAAG
CCGTTTCTGTAATGAAGGAGAAAACTCACCGAGGCAGTTCCATAGGATGGCAAGATCCTGGTATCGGTCT
GCGATTCCGACTCGTCCAACATCAATACAACCTATTAATTTCCCCTCGTCAAAAATAAGGTTATCAAGTG
AGAAATCACCATGAGTGACGACTGAATCCGGTGAGAATGGCAAAAGTTTATGCATTTCTTTCCAGACTTG
TTCAACAGGCCAGCCATTACGCTCGTCATCAAAATCACTCGCATCAACCAAACCGTTATTCATTCGTGAT
TGCGCCTGAGCGAGACGAAATACGCGGTCGCTGTTAAAAGGACAATTACAAACAGGAATCGAATGCAACC
GGCGCAGGAACACTGCCAGCGCATCAACAATATTTTCACCTGAATCAGGATATTCTTCTAATACCTGGAA
TGCTGTTTTCCCGGGGATCGCAGTGGTGAGTAACCATGCATCATCAGGAGTACGGATAAAATGCTTGATG
GTCGGAAGAGGCATAAATTCCGTCAGCCAGTTTAGTCTGACCATCTCATCTGTAACATCATTGGCAACGC
TACCTTTGCCATGTTTCAGAAACAACTCTGGCGCATCGGGCTTCCCATACAATCGATAGATTGTCGCACC
TGATTGCCCGACATTATCGCGAGCCCATTTATACCCATATAAATCAGCATCCATGTTGGAATTTAATCGC
GGCCTAGAGCAAGACGTTTCCCGTTGAATATGGCTCATACTCTTCCTTTTTCAATATTATTGAAGCATTT
ATCAGGGTTATTGTCTCATGAGCGGATACATATTTGAATGTATTTAGAAAAATAAACAAATAGGCATGCA
GCGCTCTTCCGCTTCCTCGCTCACTGACTCGCTACGCTCGGTCGTTCGACTGCGGCGAGCGGTGTCAGCT
CACTCAAAAGCGGTAATACGGTTATCCACAGAATCAGGGGATAAAGCCGGAAAGAACATGTGAGCAAAAA
GCAAAGCACCGGAAGAAGCCAACGCCGCAGGCGTTTTTCCATAGGCTCCGCCCCCCTGACGAGCATCACA
AAAATCGACGCTCAAGCCAGAGGTGGCGAAACCCGACAGGACTATAAAGATACCAGGCGTTTCCCCCTGG
AAGCTCCCTCGTGCGCTCTCCTGTTCCGACCCTGCCGCTTACCGGATACCTGTCCGCCTTTCTCCCTTCG
GGAAGCGTGGCGCTTTCTCATAGCTCACGCTGTTGGTATCTCAGTTCGGTGTAGGTCGTTCGCTCCAAGC
TGGGCTGTGTGCACGAACCCCCCGTTCAGCCCGACCGCTGCGCCTTATC
Features (pLannotate 1.2.2; 19 found; start..end, strand, type, name):
    369..433     -  CDS            TcR (fragment): tetracycline efflux protein; tet; confers resistance to tetracycline
    448..469     -  protein_bind   CAP binding site: CAP binding activates transcription in the presence of cAMP. E. coli catabolite activator protein
    482..1564    -  CDS            lacI: lac repressor; lacI; The lac repressor binds to the lac operator to inhibit transcription in E. coli. This inhibition can be relieved by adding lactose or isopropyl-β-D-thiogalactopyranoside (IPTG).
   1565..1642    -  promoter       lacI promoter: lacI
   1650..1685    -  CDS            TcR (fragment): tetracycline efflux protein; tet; confers resistance to tetracycline
   1688..1706    +  promoter       T7 promoter: promoter for bacteriophage T7 RNA polymerase
   1707..1731    +  protein_bind   lac operator: The lac repressor binds to the lac operator to inhibit transcription in E. coli. This inhibition can be relieved by adding lactose or isopropyl-β-D-thiogalactopyranoside (IPTG). lac repressor encoded by lacI
   1746..1768    +  RBS            RBS: efficient ribosome binding site from bacteriophage T7 gene 10 (Olins and Rangwala, 1989)
   1775..2602    +  CDS            larE: LARE_LACPL - Experimental evidence at protein level: Swiss-Prot protein existence level 1. Involved in the biosynthesis of a nickel-pincer cofactor ((SCS)Ni(II) pincer complex). Catalyzes the ATP-dependent incorporation of two sulfur atoms in pyridinium-3,5-biscarboxylic acid mononucleotide (P2CMN) to yield pyridinium-3,5-bisthiocarboxylic acid mononucleotide (P2TMN). The source of sulfur is the enzyme itself: Cys-176 of LarE is the sulfur donor, thereby being converted into dehydroalanine, and is not regenerated in vivo. Thus, two molecules of LarE undergo sacrificial sulfur transfer to creat
   2657..2675    +  promoter       T7 promoter: promoter for bacteriophage T7 RNA polymerase
   2676..2700    +  protein_bind   lac operator: The lac repressor binds to the lac operator to inhibit transcription in E. coli. This inhibition can be relieved by adding lactose or isopropyl-β-D-thiogalactopyranoside (IPTG). lac repressor encoded by lacI
   2752..4008    +  CDS            larC: LARC_LACPL - Also known as larC1/larC2 From Lactobacillus plantarum (strain ATCC BAA-793 / NCIMB 8826 / WCFS1).
   4030..4071    +  CDS            S-Tag (fragment): affinity and epitope tag derived from pancreatic ribonuclease A
   4101..4118    +  CDS            SET1 (fragment): solubility-enhancement tag derived from T7 phage gene 10B
   4126..4173    +  terminator     T7 terminator: transcription terminator for bacteriophage T7 RNA polymerase
   4337..4394    +  promoter       AmpR promoter (fragment): bla
   4403..5218    -  CDS            KanR: aminoglycoside phosphotransferase; aph(3')-Ia; confers resistance to kanamycin in bacteria or G418 (Geneticin®) in eukaryotes
   5219..5310    -  promoter       AmpR promoter: bla
   5326..286     -  rep_origin     RSF ori (across the origin): Plasmids containing the RSF 1030 origin of replication can be propagated in E. coli cells that contain additional plasmids with compatible origins.
