[The description below was written by a language model from this plasmid's Addgene catalogue record and pLannotate feature annotations shown in this document.]
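Description:
pRSFDuet-larE-larC is a 5,789 bp bacterial co-expression plasmid built on the Novagen pRSFDuet backbone. It is designed to produce two Lactiplantibacillus plantarum proteins, LarE and LarC, together in E. coli. It replicates from the RSF 1030 origin, listed as high copy, which is compatible with other common origins, so the plasmid can coexist with additional expression plasmids in the same cell. Selection is by kanamycin through an aminoglycoside phosphotransferase gene. The backbone also carries lacI under its own promoter, supplying lac repressor.

The payload sits in the two Duet expression units. Each has a T7 promoter followed by a lac operator, so transcription requires T7 RNA polymerase in the host and is inducible with IPTG. A single T7 terminator lies downstream of the second gene. The first unit, with an annotated T7 gene 10 ribosome binding site, holds larE. This gene encodes the ATP-dependent sulfur transferase that converts pyridinium-3,5-biscarboxylic acid mononucleotide to the bisthiocarboxylic form, sacrificing its own cysteine sulfur in the process. The second unit holds larC, which encodes the protein that inserts nickel into that intermediate. Both genes were introduced by ligation-independent cloning. An S-Tag fragment is annotated after larC, but it appears to be residual vector sequence, and the record does not describe either protein as tagged. Short TcR, SET1 and AmpR promoter fragments are likewise probably annotation hits on backbone sequence.

LarE and LarC catalyse late steps in biosynthesis of the nickel-pincer nucleotide cofactor. The plasmid is intended for heterologous expression of these enzymes in E. coli to support studies of enzymes related to this cofactor.
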