Addgene plasmid #232793: pRSFDuet-larE-larC
Purpose: Expression of L. plantarum larE and LarC genes in E. coli
Depositing lab: Robert Hausinger. Depositing organization: Michigan State University. Publication: Overcoming barriers for investigating nickel-pincer nucleotide cofactor-related enzymes. Nevarez JL, Turmo A, Gatreddi S, Gupta S, Hu J, Hausinger RP. mBio. 2024 Dec 16:e0340424. doi: 10.1128/mbio.03404-24. PubMed 39679682.
Backbone
  Vector backbone: pRSFDuet
  Backbone manufacturer: Novagen
  Backbone size w/o insert (bp): 3829
  Total vector size (bp): 5789
  Vector type: Bacterial Expression
Growth in bacteria
  Bacterial resistance: Kanamycin, 50 μg/mL
  Growth temperature: 37°C
  Growth strain: DH5alpha
  Copy number: High Copy
Gene/Insert 1
  Gene/Insert name: Pyridinium-3,5-bisthiocarboxylic acid mononucleotide synthase (alt name: larE)
  Species: Lactiplantibacillus plantarum
  Insert size (bp): 831
  GenBank ID: AL935263
  Cloning method: Ligation Independent Cloning
  Sequencing primers: 5′ CTTTAATAAGGAGATATACCATGGCAACATTAGCAACAAAAAAAGCAACGTTAGTA; 3′ CTGTTCGACTTAAGCTAGGCGAAAGTGGCCAATTG
Gene/Insert 2
  Gene/Insert name: Pyridinium-3,5-bisthiocarboxylic acid mononucleotide nickel insertion protein (alt name: larC)
  Species: Lactiplantibacillus plantarum
  Insert size (bp): 1269
  GenBank ID: AL935263
  Cloning method: Ligation Independent Cloning
  Sequencing primers: 5′ GTATAAGAAGGAGATATACATATGGGTGCTCAAACACTTTATTTAGACGCTTTTTC; 3′ CCAGACTCGAGGGTACCTTACGCCTCCTCATCTAATTGATCTACCG
Terms and licenses: Academic/Nonprofit Terms; Industry Terms: Not Available to Industry
How to cite: pRSFDuet-larE-larC was a gift from Robert Hausinger (Addgene plasmid # 232793 ; http://n2t.net/addgene:232793 ; RRID:Addgene_232793)
